>Addgene plasmid #34412 | KHBD00286 | depositor partial sequence | sequence record 40979 | KHBD00286 sequence 2028 bps
ATGATTAAAAGTGAAGAAGCCTCCGATCGTTCGGTTATGACCATGGATCAGCTGGGTGGCTACTACCACG
ATCCCCGCGCCCATCCCCCTTTCAGCCACCCACATGCACACTCCCACCCACATCAACACACCCACACTGG
ACATCCATATAGAGCTGGGAATCTGTTAACCGGTGGCAATTACCAGGCAATGGGTGGCGGAGAATCACCC
ACGGAGCTGATCGATGAGAAACCGAACATCGGGTATATGGAGCTAAAGCATTATATGGACGCTACGCCCA
CTGCCACGCCCGTTTCGGCAGCACAACATTATAGCCTAAGTGCGCTGCACAGCATGGGTACACCGCCGGC
ATCCTCCAGTCCCATACCACCGTACGGGGTTCTAATGACTGCCCATTCGGCTGGATCCGCTTCTCCGCAA
TCGAATTCGAAGACGCCCACGGATCTGCCGCAGGATTTGCAGTATGCGAGCTCCAGCACATCAACCGCCA
AGGTGCAGCCATTGCAGGTGCAGCTGCAGCCACTCAACCATCAGTACGCGTCCACCATTAAGTACTGCTC
CAACAACACCATACTCAGTGCGAACGACTACCAATTGCTGACCAGCCAGGAGCAGGCGGGGCAACAGCAG
CCGCAGCAGTTGCCAGCCCAGCAGCTCCAGCATTCACCAGGCGGTGGCTACATGTCGCGCATTTCCACAT
CGCCGTCGCAGGTGATCAGCAATGCGCACGGCATGCCCGTGCTAAACTACTCCAGCTCGAGTTCCTCGCC
TGCCAAGTCGCTCAACGGTTCCGAATCCTCGCCGCCCAGTCAGAATCATCTGGAAAACAAGGTTTCGGGC
TCAGCGGTGGTTGGTACAGGTGGTTCCAGTCAGCAGGATGCACCGAGCACTCCGGATACCACCAAGAAGT
CTGGTACCCGGCGGCCAGAGAAACCAGCACTCAGCTATATCAATATGATTGGGCATGCGATCAAGGAATC
ACCAACTGGAAAGCTAACGCTCTCCGAGATCTACGCCTACTTGCAGAAGAGCTACGAATTCTTTCGAGGA
CCCTACGTGGGCTGGAAGAACTCGGTGCGCCACAATCTCAGCCTGAACGAGTGCTTCAAGAAGCTGCCAA
AGGGCATGGGCGTGGGCAAGCCGGGCAAGGGCAACTACTGGACCATTGACGAGAACTCGGCTCATCTCTT
CGAGGACGAGGGCAGCCTGAGGCGCCGGCCGCGTGGCTATCGCTCCAAGATCAAGGTGAAGCCGTATGCC
GGCCATGCCAATGGATACTACGCCAGCGGCTATGGCGATGCGGGAATGGACAATGGCAACTATTACGCCT
CGCCTGCCTTTGCTAGCTACGATTACAGTGCAGCTGGAGCCACTGGCGTCTCGCCGGCTGGTGGTCAAGG
ATTCGCCGATCCCTGGAACGCCCATGCCGCCCACAGTGGCTCGTCGTCGGTGGGCGTGGGCATGGGCGTG
GGTCCCCTGCCCCAGTATACGAACATATCCTGCCTGGCAGCCGGAGGCAATGTGAATGGCTCGGCTACCA
CGCCCCCGCTGGCCCACTCCGCACTGGGAATGGCCCCATCGGCATCATCCTCAAGTTCGCCACTGGGAGC
GGCGGCGACGCTTCAAAGCGATTATGCGCCAACCGCGAGTCTCGTGGCCGCTGGCTATTCCTATGCAACA
AGTGCCGGCAGCCTGGACAACGGCCTCCGTTCGATTTCGCTGCAGCAGCTGCCCGGATTGTCCAGCATCC
AGCATGCCCAGGCTCAGGCCCAAGCACAGGCGCACCACCATCACCATCAGCACCATGCGAGCCACCCCAG
CCACAGCCATCAGGGCCACGGATCCATGCACCAGAATCACGGCACATCATCCACGACGCCACCACCATCG
CAGTCCGGTGGCAGCCATGGGATCGATCATTCGCCCATTGATCGCAAGCCGGCCTACCTGCCGCCCATCA
GCCCGCCCCCCATGATGGTGGCTCTGAATGGGGGCGGTGGATACTACGAGGGACTCAAGTACGCCAAC
