>Addgene plasmid #34412 | KHBD00286 | addgene partial sequence | sequence record 42145 | M13-Rev 5'-CAGGAAACAGCTATGACC-3'
ATTTTATTTTGACTGATAGTGACCTGTTCGTTGCAACAAATTGATAAGCAATGCTTTCTTATAATGCCAA
CTTTGTACAAGAAAGTTGGCAAGTTGGCGTACTTGAGTCCCTCGTAGTATCCACCGCCCCCATTCAGAGC
CACCATCATGGGGGGCGGGCTGATGGGCGGCAGGTAGGCCGGCTTGCGATCAATGGGCGAATGATCGATC
CCATGGCTGCCACCGGACTGCGATGGTGGTGGCGTCGTGGATGATGTGCCGTGATTCTGGTGCATGGATC
CGTGGCCCTGATGGCTGTGGCTGGGGTGGCTCGCATGGTGCTGATGGTGATGGTGGTGCGCCTGTGCTTG
GGCCTGAGCCTGGGCATGCTGGATGCTGGACAATCCGGGCAGCTGCTGCAGCGAAATCGAACGGAGGCCG
TTGTCCAGGCTGCCGGCACTTGTTGCATAGGAATAGCCAGCGGCCACGAGACTCGCGGTTGGCGCATAAT
CGCTTTGAAGCGTCGCCGCCGCTCCCAGTGGCGAACTTGAGGATGATGCCGATGGGGCCATTCCCAGTGC
GGAGTGGGCCAGCGGGGGCGTGGTAGCCGAGCCATTCACATTGCCTCCGGCTGCCAGGCAGGATATGTTC
GTATACTGGGGCAGGGGACCCACGCCCATGCCCACGCCCACCGACGACGAGCCACTGTGGGCGGCATGGG
CGTTCCAGGG
