[The description below was written by a language model from this plasmid's Addgene catalogue record.]
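Description:
KHBD00286 is a Gateway entry-type clone built in the pDONR221 donor vector backbone (about 2.5 kb without insert) and carrying the open reading frame of the Drosophila melanogaster gene CG18647, better known as biniou (bin, also called FoxF), a forkhead-family transcription factor. The insert is recorded as roughly 2.0 kb and was introduced by Gateway recombination cloning. The plasmid is maintained in E. coli as a high-copy construct under kanamycin selection. No feature table accompanies the record, so the exact attachment sites, origin and other backbone elements are not itemised. In general, recombining an insert into pDONR221 replaces the negative-selection cassette of the donor vector and leaves the ORF flanked by attL sites, with M13 forward and reverse primer sites on either side for sequence verification, consistent with the sequencing primers listed.

The construct has no promoter intended to drive expression of the insert and is not an expression vector in itself. Instead, it is a shuttle source from which the bin coding sequence can be moved by an LR recombination reaction into any compatible destination vector. The depositor notes that ORFs in this collection were cloned open-ended, without a stop codon, which allows in-frame C-terminal fusions to tags or functional domains supplied by the destination vector. It also means that a stop codon must come from the destination vector. The clone belongs to a collection of Drosophila ORFs associated with work on automated screening of protein–DNA interactions at fly regulatory elements, so it is typically used to generate transcription factor fusion constructs for such interaction assays.
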