Addgene plasmid #34412: KHBD00286
Depositing lab: Bart Deplancke. Depositing organization: Swiss Federal Institute of Technology (EPFL). Publication: Automated protein-DNA interaction screening of Drosophila regulatory elements. Korneel Hens, Jean-Daniel Feuz, Alina Isakova, Antonina Lagovitina, Andreas Massouras, Julien Bryois, Patrick Callaerts, Susan E. Celniker, Bart Deplancke. Nat Methods. 2011 Oct 30;8(12):1065-70. 10.1038/nmeth.1763 PubMed 22037703.
Backbone
  Vector backbone: pDONR221
  Backbone manufacturer: Invitrogen
  Backbone size w/o insert (bp): 2536
  Vector type: Gateway Donor Vector
Growth in bacteria
  Bacterial resistance: Kanamycin, 50 μg/mL
  Growth temperature: 37°C
  Growth strain: DH5alpha
  Copy number: High Copy
Gene/Insert
  Gene/Insert name: CG18647 (alt names: FBgn0045759; bin; biniou)
  Species: D. melanogaster (fly)
  Insert size (bp): 2028
  Entrez Gene: bin (a.k.a. Dmel_CG18647, Bin, CG18647, DmFoxF, Dmbin, Dmel\CG18647, FOXF, FoxF, XIV, l(3)65CEe)
  Cloning method: Gateway Cloning
  Sequencing primers: 5′ M13F; 3′ M13R
Terms and licenses: Academic/Nonprofit Terms; Industry Terms: Not Available to Industry
Depositor comments: Please note that the ORFs in this collection were cloned open-ended (without a stop codon).
How to cite: KHBD00286 was a gift from Bart Deplancke (Addgene plasmid # 34412 ; http://n2t.net/addgene:34412 ; RRID:Addgene_34412)
